Addgene plasmid #54266: mEmerald-Talin-N-10
Purpose: Localization: Focal Adhesions, Excitation: 487, Emission: 509
Depositing lab: Michael Davidson. Publication: Scanning angle interference microscopy reveals cell dynamics at the nanoscale. Paszek MJ, DuFort CC, Rubashkin MG, Davidson MW, Thorn KS, Liphardt JT, Weaver VM. Nat Methods. 2012 Jul 1;9(8):825-7. doi: 10.1038/nmeth.2077. PubMed 22751201.
Backbone
  Vector backbone: mEmerald-N1
  Backbone size w/o insert (bp): 4750
  Vector type: Mammalian Expression
  Selectable markers: Neomycin (select with G418)
Growth in bacteria
  Bacterial resistance: Kanamycin, 50 μg/mL
  Growth temperature: 37°C
  Growth strain: DH5alpha
  Copy number: High Copy
Gene/Insert
  Gene/Insert name: Talin (alt name: NM_011602.5)
  Species: M. musculus (mouse)
  Promoter: CMV
  Tag / fusion protein: mEmerald (C terminal on backbone)
  Cloning method: Unknown
  Sequencing primers: 5′ CMV-F; 3′ SV40pA-R
Terms and licenses: Academic/Nonprofit Terms; Industry Terms
Depositor comments: . Excitation = 487; Emission = 509. Localization data: Talin/Focal Adhesions
How to cite: mEmerald-Talin-N-10 was a gift from Michael Davidson (Addgene plasmid # 54266 ; http://n2t.net/addgene:54266 ; RRID:Addgene_54266)
