[The description below was written by a language model from this plasmid's Addgene catalogue record.]
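Description:
mEmerald-Talin-N-10 is a mammalian expression plasmid built on the mEmerald-N1 backbone (about 4.75 kb without the insert), an N1-style fluorescent protein fusion vector. It is propagated in E. coli as a high-copy plasmid under kanamycin selection. It also carries a neomycin resistance marker, so transfected mammalian cells can be selected with G418, for example to derive stable lines. No feature table accompanies the record, so details such as the specific replication origins and the polyadenylation signal are not listed explicitly. The use of an SV40 polyA reverse sequencing primer does suggest that an SV40 polyadenylation signal lies downstream of the fusion.

The payload is mouse Talin, expressed from the CMV promoter, a strong constitutive promoter in most mammalian cell types. The mEmerald tag is supplied by the backbone and sits at the C terminus of Talin, consistent with the "N" designation, in which the gene of interest is placed upstream of the fluorescent protein. The "10" in the name probably denotes the linker length between the two parts, but the record does not state this, and the cloning method is listed as unknown. mEmerald is a bright green, monomeric GFP derivative, recorded here with excitation at 487 nm and emission at 509 nm.

Talin links integrins to the actin cytoskeleton, and the fusion is recorded as localizing to focal adhesions. The construct therefore serves as a green fluorescent focal adhesion marker for live- or fixed-cell imaging. The associated publication concerns scanning angle interference microscopy of nanoscale cell dynamics.
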