>Addgene plasmid #54266 | mEmerald-Talin-N-10 | depositor partial sequence | sequence record 84407 | insert sequence
ATCCGCTAGCGCTACCGGACTCAGATCTCGAGCTCAAGCTTCGAATTCTAGCCACCATGGTTGCGCTTTC
GCTGAAGATTAGCATTGGGAATGTGGTGAAGACGATGCAATTTGAGCCATCTACCATGGTGTACGACGCC
TGCCGCATGATTCGTGAGCGGATCCCAGAGGCCCTGGCTGGCCCTCCCAACGACTTTGGGCTCTTTCTGT
CAGATGATGACCCCAAAAAAGGCATCTGGCTAGAGGCTGGGAAAGCTTTGGACTACTACATGCTCCGAAA
TGGGGACACCATGGAGTACAGAAAAAAGCAGAGACCCCTGAAGATACGGATGTTAGACGGAACGGTGAAG
ACTATCATGGTGGATGACTCCAAGACCGTCACAGACATGCTCATGACCATTTGTGCCCGAATTGGTATCA
CCAACCATGATGAGTATTCACTGGTTCGAGAGCTGATGGAAGAAAAGAAAGATGAGGGGACAGGGACCCT
GAGAAAAGACAAGACCCTACTGCGAGATGAAAAGAAGATGGAGAAGCTAAAGCAGAAGTTGCACACAGAC
GATGAGTTGAACTGGCTGGACCATGGGCGGACACTGAGGGAACAGGGAGTGGAAGAGCATGAGACGTTGC
TGCTGCGGAGAAAGTTCTTCTACTCAGACCAGAATGTGGATTCCCGAGACCCTGTACAGCTGAACCTTCT
CTATGTGCAGGCACGAGATGACATCCTGAATGGCTCCCATCCTGTCTCCTTTGACAAGGCCTGTGAATTT
GCAGGCTTCCAGTGCCAGATCCAGTTTGGACCTCACAATGAACAGAAGCACAAGGCTGGCTTCCTTGACC
TGAAGGACTTCCTGCCCAAGGAGTATGTGAAGCAGAAGGGAGAGCGTAAGATCTTTCAGGCACACAAGAA
TTGTGGGCAGATGAGTGAAATTGAGGCCAAGGTACGCTACGTGAAGCTGGCCCGTTCCCTCAAGACTTAC
GGTGTCTCCTTCTTCCTAGTCAAGGAAAAGATGAAGGGGAAGAATAAACTGGTGCCCAGGCTGTTGGGCA
TCACTAAGGAGTGTGTGATGCGTGTGGATGAGAAGACCAAGGAGGTGATTCAGGAATGGAGCCTCACCAA
CATCAAACGCTGGGCTGCCTCTCCCAAGAGCTTTACTCTGGACTTTGGAGACTATCAGGATGGCTACTAC
TCAGTACAGACGACAGAAGGCGAGCAGATCGCACAGCTCATTGCTGGCTACATAGATATCATCCTTAAGA
AGAAAAAAAGCAAGGACCATTTTGGGCTGGAGGGAGATGAAGAGTCTACTATGTTGGAGGACTCAGTGTC
TCCCAAAAAGTCAACAGTCCTTCAGCAGCAGTACAACCGAGTGGGGAAAGTGGAGCACGGCTCTGTGGCT
CTGCCAGCCATCATGCGCTCTGGAGCCTCTGGTCCTGAGAATTTCCAGGTGGGGAGCATGCCACCTGCCC
AGCAGCAGATCACCAGTGGCCAGATGCACCGAGGACACATGCCACCTCTGACTTCAGCCCAGCAGGCGCT
CACTGGAACCATTAACTCCAGCATGCAGGCTGTGCAGGCTGCCCAGGCCACTCTGGATGACTTTGAGACT
CTACCCCCTCTTGGCCAGGATGCTGCCTCCAAAGCTTGGCGTAAGAACAAGATGGATGAATCAAAGCATG
AGATCCACTCCCAGGTAGATGCCATCACAGCTGGCACTGCCTCTGTGGTAAACCTGACAGCAGGAGATCC
TGCAGAGACAGACTATACAGCAGTGGGCTGTGCAGTCACCACCATCTCTTCCAACCTGACGGAGATGTCC
CGTGGGGTGAAGCTATTGGCTGCCCTGCTGGAGGATGAAGGCGGCAATGGCCGGCCCCTTCTGCAAGCAG
CAAAGGGCCTTGCAGGGGCTGTGTCGGAACTGCTTCGCAGTGCTCAGCCCGCCAGCGCTGAGCCTCGTCA
GAACCTGCTGCAGGCAGCCGGGAACGTGGGCCAGGCCAGTGGGGAGCTGTTGCAGCAAATTGGGGAAAGT
GACACTGACCCCCACTTCCAGGATGTTCTAATGCAGCTAGCAAACGCAGTGGCAAGTGCTGCAGCCGCCC
TGGTCCTCAAGGCCAAGAGTGTGGCCCAGCGCACAGAGGATTCCGGGCTTCAGACCCAAGTGATTGCTGC
AGCTACGCAATGTGCTCTGTCCACTTCCCAGCTGGTGGCCTGTACCAAGGTGGTAGCACCTACAATCAGC
TCACCTGTGTGCCAAGAACAGCTAGTCGAGGCTGGGCGACTGGTGGCCAAAGCTGTGGAGGGCTGTGTGT
CTGCCTCGCAAGCAGCTACAGAAGATGGACAGCTGCTTCGAGGGGTAGGAGCAGCAGCCACGGCTGTCAC
CCAGGCCCTCAATGAGCTGCTGCAGCACGTGAAGGCCCACGCCACCGGAGCTGGGCCTGCCGGTCGGTAT
GACCAAGCCACTGATACCATCCTCACCGTCACTGAAAACATCTTCAGCTCCATGGGTGATGCTGGGGAGA
TGGTGCGCCAGGCCCGCATCCTGGCCCAAGCCACCTCAGACCTGGTCAATGCTATCAAGGCCGATGCTGA
GGGGGAGAGTGATCTGGAGAACTCTAGAAAGCTCCTGAGTGCTGCCAAGATCCTCGCTGATGCCACCGCC
AAGATGGTGGAGGCGGCCAAGGGAGCAGCCGCCCACCCTGACAGTGAGGAACAGCAGCAGCGACTGCGTG
AAGCAGCTGAGGGGCTTCGCATGGCCACCAATGCAGCTGCGCAGAACGCCATCAAGAAGAAGTTGGTGCA
GCGCCTGGAGCATGCAGCCAAGCAAGCTGCAGCCTCTGCAACACAGACCATTGCTGCAGCCCAACATGCA
GCCTCTGCCCCCAAGGCCTCTGCGGGCCCCCAGCCCCTACTGGTGCAGAGCTGTAAGGCCGTGGCAGAGC
AGATTCCGTTGCTGGTGCAGGGTGTCCGAGGAAGTCAAGCTCAGCCTGACAGCCCTAGTGCTCAGCTCGC
CCTCATTGCTGCCAGCCAGAGCTTCCTGCAGCCAGGTGGGAAGATGGTGGCAGCGGCAAAAGCCTCAGTG
CCAACAATTCAGGACCAGGCTTCAGCGATGCAGCTGAGTCAGTGCGCAAAGAACCTAGGCACTGCCCTGG
CCGAGCTGCGCACTGCTGCTCAGAAGGCTCAGGAGGCATGTGGACCTTTGGAGATGGATTCTGCACTGAG
TGTTGTACAAAATCTAGAGAAAGACCTACAGGAAATAAAAGCAGCAGCTCGAGATGGCAAGCTTAAGCCC
TTACCTGGGGAAACAATGGAGAAGTGTACCCAAGATCTTGGCAACAGCACCAAAGCGGTGAGCTCTGCCA
TCGCCAAGCTGCTGGGGGAGATTGCCCAGGGCAACGAGAACTATGCAGGTATTGCAGCTCGGGATGTAGC
TGGTGGACTAAGGTCACTAGCCCAGGCTGCGCGGGGTGTGGCTGCGCTGACATCAGATCCTGCAGTGCAG
GCCATTGTGCTTGACACAGCCAGCGACGTTCTGGACAAGGCCAGCAGCCTCATTGAAGAGGCAAAAAAAG
CATCTGGACACCCAGGGGACCCAGAAAGCCAGCAAAGGCTTGCTCAGGTAGCTAAAGCAGTGACCCAAGC
CCTGAACCGCTGTGTCAGCTGCCTGCCTGGCCAAAGAGACGTGGATAATGCCCTACGAGCCGTTGGAGAT
GCCAGCAAGCGACTCCTGAGTGACTTGCTTCCTCCAAGCACGGGGACATTTCAAGAAGCACAGAGCCGAT
TGAATGAAGCTGCAGCTGGGTTAAATCAGGCCGCCACAGAACTGGTGCAAGCCTCCCGAGGAACTCCTCA
GGACCTGGCTCGGGCCTCCGGCCGATTTGGACAGGACTTCAGCACCTTCCTGGAAGCTGGTGTGGAGATG
GCCGGACAGGCCCCGAGCCAGGAGGACCGAGCCCAGGTGGTGTCCAACCTGAAGGGCATATCCATGTCTT
CAAGCAAACTTCTCCTTGCCGCTAAGGCCTTGTCCACAGACCCTGCTTCTCCCAACCTCAAGAGTCAGCT
GGCTGCGGCTGCCCGGGCAGTGACGGACAGCATCAACCAGCTCATCACCATGTGCACCCAGCAGGCACCT
GGCCAGAAGGAGTGTGACAATGCACTTCGGCAGCTAGAGACAGTCCGAGAACTCCTGGAGAATCCAGTCC
AGCCCATCAACGACATGTCCTACTTCGGTTGCTTGGACAGTGTCATGGAGAACTCCAAGGTCCTAGGTGA
GGCCATGACTGGCATCTCCCAAAATGCCAAGAATGGAAATCTGCCGGAGTTTGGAGATGCCATTGCCACA
GCCTCCAAGGCTCTCTGTGGCTTCACGGAGGCAGCCGCACAGGCAGCATATCTAGTTGGTGTCTCTGACC
CCAACAGCCAAGCTGGACAGCAAGGACTGGTGGAACCCACACAGTTTGCCCGTGCAAACCAGGCAATTCA
GATGGCCTGTCAGAGTCTGGGGGAGCCTGGCTGTACCCAGGCCCAGGTGTTATCTGCAGCCACTATTGTA
GCCAAACACACATCTGCATTGTGTAACAGCTGTCGCCTGGCTTCCGCTAGGACTGCCAATCCCACTGCCA
AGCGCCAGTTTGTACAGTCAGCCAAGGAGGTGGCCAACAGTACAGCCAATCTTGTCAAGACCATCAAGGC
ACTAGATGGGGACTTCACAGAAGAGAACCGTGCCCAGTGCCGAGCAGCCACAGCCCCTCTGCTGGAAGCT
GTGGATAACCTGAGTGCCTTTGCCTCCAACCCTGAGTTCTCCAGCGTCCCTGCCCAGATCAGCCCTGAGG
GCAGAGCAGCCATGGAGCCCATTGTAATCTCTGCTAAGACAATGTTGGAGAGTGCTGGAGGGCTCATCCA
GACAGCTCGGGCGTTAGCAGTCAATCCCCGAGACCCCCCACGTTGGTCTGTGCTAGCTGGCCACTCTCGG
ACTGTCTCAGATTCCATCAAGAAACTTATTACAAGCATGAGGGACAAAGCCCCAGGGCAGCTGGAGTGTG
AGACAGCCATTGCGGCTCTGAACAGCTGCTTGCGGGACCTAGATCAGGCTTCGCTTGCCGCTGTCAGCCA
GCAGCTTGCTCCCCGTGAAGGAATCTCTCAAGAGGCTTTGCACACCCAGATGCTCACTGCAGTGCAAGAA
ATTTCTCATCTCATTGAGCCGCTGGCCAGCGCTGCTCGGGCTGAAGCCTCCCAGCTGGGACACAAGGTGT
CCCAAATGGCCCAGTACTTTGAACCACTCACCCTGGCTGCAGTGGGTGCTGCGTCTAAGACCCTGAGCCA
CCCGCAGCAGATGGCACTTCTGGACCAGACTAAAACGTTGGCAGAGTCTGCCTTGCAGTTGCTATATACT
GCCAAGGAGGCTGGTGGTAACCCCAAGCAAGCAGCACACACCCAGGAAGCCCTGGAGGAGGCTGTGCAGA
TGATGACAGAGGCCGTAGAAGACCTGACGACGACCCTCAACGAAGCAGCCAGTGCTGCAGGAGTCGTTGG
CGGCATGGTGGACTCTATCACTCAGGCCATCAACCAGCTAGATGAAGGACCTATGGGTGACCCAGAAGGC
TCATTCGTAGATTACCAGACAACCATGGTGAGGACAGCCAAGGCCATTGCTGTCACTGTTCAGGAGATGG
TAACCAAGTCAAACACCAGCCCTGAAGAGCTAGGCCCTCTTGCCAACCAGCTGACCAGTGACTATGGCCG
ACTGGCCTCACAAGCCAAGCCTGCAGCTGTGGCTGCTGAAAATGAAGAGATAGGCGCTCACATCAAACAC
CGAGTACAGGAGCTGGGCCATGGCTGCTCTGCTCTGGTCACCAAGGCAGGTGCCTTGCAGTGTAGCCCCA
GTGATGTCTACACCAAGAAGGAGCTCATAGAGTGTGCCCGCAGAGTGTCAGAGAAGGTCTCCCATGTTCT
GGCTGCACTCCAGGCTGGGAATCGTGGTACCCAGGCCTGCATTACAGCAGCCAGTGCTGTGTCTGGTATC
ATTGCTGACCTCGACACCACCATCATGTTCGCTACTGCTGGCACACTTAACCGTGAGGGTGCTGAAACTT
TTGCTGACCACCGGGAGGGTATCTTAAAGACAGCAAAGGTTCTTGTGGAGGACACCAAGGTCCTAGTGCA
GAATGCAGCTGGGAGCCAGGAGAAGTTGGCACAAGCCGCCCAGTCCTCCGTGGCCACCATTACCCGCCTC
GCTGATGTGGTCAAGCTCGGTGCAGCCAGCCTAGGAGCCGAAGACCCTGAAACTCAGGTGGTGCTGATCA
ATGCAGTAAAGGACGTAGCCAAGGCCCTGGGTGACCTCATCAGCGCTACGAAGGCTGCAGCGGGCAAAGT
TGGGGATGACCCTGCAGTGTGGCAGCTCAAGAACTCTGCCAAGGTGATGGTGACCAATGTGACATCATTG
CTCAAGACAGTGAAGGCTGTGGAAGATGAGGCCACCAAAGGCACACGGGCCCTAGAGGCAACCACAGAGC
ACATACGTCAGGAACTGGCGGTCTTCTGTTCCCCAGAGCCACCTGCCAAGACCTCTACCCCTGAAGACTT
CATCCGAATGACCAAGGGTATTACTATGGCAACAGCCAAAGCCGTTGCTGCTGGCAATTCCTGTCGACAG
GAAGATGTCATTGCCACAGCCAATCTGAGCCGACGGGCTATTGCGGACATGCTTCGGGCTTGCAAGGAAG
CAGCTTTCCACCCAGAAGTGGCACCTGATGTACGGCTCCGAGCCCTGCACTATGGCCGGGAGTGTGCCAA
TGGTTACCTGGAACTGCTGGACCACGTGCTGCTGACCCTTCAGAAGCCAAACCCAGACCTGAAGCAGCAG
CTAACTGGACACTCAAAGCGGGTTGCTGGCTCTGTGACTGAGCTCATCCAGGCTGCTGAAGCCATGAAAG
GAACAGAGTGGGTGGACCCAGAGGACCCTACTGTCATTGCTGAGAATGAGCTCTTGGGAGCCGCAGCCGC
CATCGAGGCTGCAGCCAAGAAGCTGGAGCAGCTGAAGCCCAGGGCCAAACCCAAGGAGGCGGATGAGTCC
TTGAACTTTGAGGAACAAATCCTAGAAGCTGCCAAGTCCATCGCTGCAGCCACCAGTGCACTGGTAAAGG
CTGCGTCAGCAGCCCAGAGGGAGCTGGTGGCTCAAGGAAAGGTGGGCGCCATTCCAGCCAATGCACTGGA
TGATGGGCAGTGGTCGCAGGGCCTCATTTCCGCTGCCCGTATGGTGGCTGCGGCCACCAACAATCTGTGT
GAAGCAGCTAACGCAGCTGTCCAGGGCCATGCTAGCCAGGAGAAACTCATTTCCTCAGCCAAGCAAGTAG
CTGCCTCCACAGCTCAGCTCCTGGTAGCTTGCAAGGTCAAAGCAGATCAGGACTCTGAGGCAATGAAACG
GCTCCAGGCTGCTGGCAATGCAGTGAAGAGGGCCTCAGATAACCTGGTAAAGGCGGCCCAGAAAGCTGCA
GCCTTCGAAGACCAGGAGAATGAGACGGTGGTGGTGAAGGAGAAAATGGTTGGGGGCATTGCCCAGATTA
TCGCAGCACAGGAAGAGATGCTTCGGAAGGAACGAGAGCTGGAAGAGGCTCGGAAAAAGCTCGCCCAGAT
CCGGCAGCAGCAGTACAAGTTCTTGCCTTCAGAGCTTCGAGACGAGCACGGCTCCGCGTCCCGATCACCG
GTCGCCACCATGGTGAGCAAGGGCGAGGAGCTGTTCACCGGGGTGGTGCCCATCCTGGTCGAGCTGGACG
GCGACGTAAACGGCCACAAGTTCAGCGTGTCCGGCGAGGGCGAGGGCGATGCCACCTACGGCAAGCTGAC
CCTGAAGTTCATCTGCACCACCGGCAAGCTGCCCGTGCCCTGGCCCACCCTCGTGACCACCTTGACCTAC
GGCGTGCAGTGCTTCGCCCGCTACCCCGACCACATGAAGCAGCACGACTTCTTCAAGTCCGCCATGCCCG
AAGGCTACGTCCAGGAGCGCACCATCTTCTTCAAGGACGACGGCAACTACAAGACCCGCGCCGAGGTGAA
GTTCGAGGGCGACACCCTGGTGAACCGCATCGAGCTGAAGGGCATCGACTTCAAGGAGGACGGCAACATC
CTGGGGCACAAGCTGGAGTACAACTACAACAGCCACAAGGTCTATATCACCGCCGACAAGCAGAAGAACG
GCATCAAGGTGAACTTCAAGACCCGCCACAACATCGAGGACGGCAGCGTGCAGCTCGCCGACCACTACCA
GCAGAACACCCCCATCGGCGACGGCCCCGTGCTGCTGCCCGACAACCACTACCTGAGCACCCAGTCCAAG
CTGAGCAAAGACCCCAACGAGAAGCGCGATCACATGGTCCTGCTGGAGTTCGTGACCGCCGCCGGGATCA
CTCTCGGCATGGACGAGCTGTACAAGTAAGCGGCCGCGACTCTAGATCATAATCAGCCATACCACATTT
