>Addgene plasmid #54266 | mEmerald-Talin-N-10 | addgene partial sequence | sequence record 88965 | EGFP-N 5'-CGTCGCCGTCCAGCTCGACCAG-3'
CCTCGCCCTTGCTCACCATGGTGGCGACCGGTGATCGGGACGCGGAGCCGTGCTCGTCTCGAAGCTCTGA
AGGCAAGAACTTGTACTGCTGCTGCCGGATCTGGGCGAGCTTTTTCCGAGCCTCTTCCAGCTCTCGTTCC
TTCCGAAGCATCTCTTCCTGTGCTGCGATAATCTGGGCAATGCCCCCAACCATTTTCTCCTTCACCACCA
CCGTCTCATTCTCCTGGTCTTCGAAGGCTGCAGCTTTCTGGGCCGCCTTTACCAGGTTATCTGAGGCCCT
CTTCACTGCATTGCCAGCAGCCTGGAGCCGTTTCATTGCCTCAGAGTCCTGATCTGCTTTGACCTTGCAA
GCTACCAGGAGCTGAGCTGTGGAGGCAGCTACTTGCTTGGCTGAGGAAATGAGTTTCTCCTGGCTAGCAT
GGCCCTGGACAGCTGCGTTAGCTGCTTCACACAGATTGTTGGTGGCCGCAGCCACCATACGGGCAGCGGA
AATGAGGCCCTGCGACCACTGCCCATCATCCAGTGCATTGGCTGGAATGGCGCCCACCTTTCCTTGAGCC
ACCAGCTCCCTCTGGGCTGCTGACGCAGCCTTTACCAGTGCACTGGTGGCTGCAGCGATGGACTTGGCAG
CTTCTAGGATTTGTTCCTCAAAGTTCAAGGACTCATCCGCCTCCTTGGGTTTGGCCCTGGGCTTCAGCTG
CTCCAGCTTCTTGGCTGCAGCCTCGATGGCGGCTGCGGCTCCCAAGAGCTCATTCTCAGCAATGACAGTA
GGGTCCTCTGGGTCCACCCACTCTGTTCCTTTCATGGCTTCAGCAGCCTGGATGAGCTCAGTCACAGAGC
CAGCAACCCGCTTTGAGTGTCCAGTTAGCTGCTGCTTCAGGTCTGGGTTTGGCTTCTGAAGGGTCAGCAG
CACGTGGTCCAGCAGTTCCAGGTAACCATTGGCACACTCCCGGCCATAGTGCAGGGCTCGGAGCCGTACA
TC
